>Addgene plasmid #176644 | MBP-RGG-SmBit-RGG | addgene full sequence | sequence record 346299 | Addgene NGS Result
CTCGAGCACCACCACCACCACCACTGAGATCCGGCTGCTAACAAAGCCCGAAAGGAAGCTGAGTTGGCTG
CTGCCACCGCTGAGCAATAACTAGCATAACCCCTTGGGGCCTCTAAACGGGTCTTGAGGGGTTTTTTGCT
GAAAGGAGGAACTATATCCGGATTGGCGAATGGG
[124 nt withheld, positions 175-298]
C
[91 nt withheld, positions 300-390]
A
[49 nt withheld, positions 392-440]
CCTTTGACGTTGGAGTCCACGTTCTTT
[37 nt withheld, positions 468-504]
ACCCTATCTCGGTCTATTCTTTTGATTTATAAGGGATTTTGCCGATTTCGGCCTATTGGTTAAAAAATGA
GCTGATTTAACAAAAATTTAACGCGAATTTTAACAAAATATTAACGCTTACAATTTAGGTGGCACTTTTC
GGGGTACCCAGGTGGCACTTTTCGGGGAAATGTGCGCGGAACCCCTATTTGTTTATTTTTCTAAATACAT
TCAAATATGTATCCGCTCATGAATTAATTCTTAGAAAAACTCATCGAGCATCAAATGAAACTGCAATTTA
TTCATATCAGGATTATCAATACCATATTTTTGAAAAAGCCGTTTCTGTAATGAAGGAGAAAACTCACCGA
GGCAGTTCCATAGGATGGCAAGATCCTGGTATCGGTCTGCGATTCCGACTCGTCCAACATCAATACAACC
TATTAATTTCCCCTCGTCAAAAATAAGGTTATCAAGTGAGAAATCACCATGAGTGACGACTGAATCCGGT
GAGAATGGCAAAAGTTTATGCATTTCTTTCCAGACTTGTTCAACAGGCCAGCCATTACGCTCGTCATCAA
AATCACTCGCATCAACCAAACCGTTATTCATTCGTGATTGCGCCTGAGCGAGACGAAATACGCGATCGCT
GTTAAAAGGACAATTACAAACAGGAATCGAATGCAACCGGCGCAGGAACACTGCCAGCGCATCAACAATA
TTTTCACCTGAATCAGGATATTCTTCTAATACCTGGAATGCTGTTTTCCCGGGGATCGCAGTGGTGAGTA
ACCATGCATCATCAGGAGTACGGATAAAATGCTTGATGGTCGGAAGAGGCATAAATTCCGTCAGCCAGTT
TAGTCTGACCATCTCATCTGTAACATCATTGGCAACGCTACCTTTGCCATGTTTCAGAAACAACTCTGGC
GCATCGGGCTTCCCATACAATCGATAGATTGTCGCACCTGATTGCCCGACATTATCGCGAGCCCATTTAT
ACCCATATAAATCAGCATCCATGTTGGAATTTAATCGCGGCCTAGAGCAAGACGTTTCCCGTTGAATATG
GCTCATAACACCCCTTGTATTACTGTTTATGTAAGCAGACAGTTTTATTGTTCATGACCAAAATCCCTTA
ACGTGACCTAGGTCATGACCAAAATCCCTTAACGTGAGTTTTCGTTCCACTGAGCGTCAGACCCCGTAGA
AAAGATCAAAGGATCTTCTTGAGATCCTTTTTTTCTGCGCGTAATCTGCTGCTTGCAAACAAAAAAACCA
CCGCTACCAGCGGTGGTTTGTTTGCCGGATCAAGAGCTACCAACTCTTTTTCCGAAGGTAACTGGCTTCA
GCAGAGCGCAGATACCAAATACTGTTCTTCTAGTGTAGCCGTAGTTAGGCCACCACTTCAAGAACTCTGT
AGCACCGCCTACATACCTCGCTCTGCTAATCCTGTTACCAGTGGCTGCTGCCAGTGGCGATAAGTCGTGT
CTTACCGGGTTGGACTCAAGACGATAGTTACCGGATAAGGCGCAGCGGTCGGGCTGAACGGGGGGTTCGT
GCACACAGCCCAGCTTGGAGCGAACGACCTACACCGAACTGAGATACCTACAGCGTGAGCTATGAGAAAG
CGCCACGCTTCCCGAAGGGAGAAAGGCGGACAGGTATCCGGTAAGCGGCAGGGTCGGAACAGGAGAGCGC
ACGAGGGAGCTTCCAGGGGGAAACGCCTGGTATCTTTATAGTCCTGTCGGGTTTCGCCACCTCTGACTTG
AGCGTCGATTTTTGTGATGCTCGTCAGGGGGGCGGAGCCTATGGAAAAACGCCAGCAACGCGGCCTTTTT
ACGGTTCCTGGCCTTTTGCTGGCCTTTTGCTCACATGTTCTTTCCTGCGTTATCCCCTGATTCTGTGGAT
AACCGTATTACCGCCTTTGAGTGAGCTGATACCGCTCGCCGCAGCCGAACGACCGAGCGCAGCGAGTCAG
TGAGCGAGGAAGCGGAAGAGCGCCATAATCCATGATAAAGAAGACAGTCATAAGTGCGGCGACGATAGTC
ATGCCCCGCGCCCACCGGAAGGAGCTGACTGGGTTGAAGGCTCTCAAGGGCATCGGTCGAGATCCCGGTG
CCTAATGAGTGAGCTAACTTACATTAATTGCGTTGCGCTCACTGCCCGCTTTCCAGTCGGGAAACCTGTC
GTGCCAGCTGCATTAATGAATCGGCCAACGCGCGGGGAGAGGCGGTTTGCGTATTGGGCGCCAGGGTGGT
TTTTCTTTTCACCAGTGAGACGGGCAACAGCTGATTGCCCTTCACCGCCTGGCCCTGAGAGAGTTGCAGC
AAGCGGTCCACGCTGGTTTGCCCCAGCAGGCGAAAATCCTGTTTGATGGTGGTTAACGGCGGGATATAAC
ATGAGCTGTCTTCGGTATCGTCGTATCCCACTACCGAGATATCCGCACCAACGCGCAGCCCGGACTCGGT
AATGGCGCGCATTGCGCCCAGCGCCATCTGATCGTTGGCAACCAGCATCGCAGTGGGAACGATGCCCTCA
TTCAGCATTTGCATGGTTTGTTGAAAACCGGACATGGCACTCCAGTCGCCTTCCCGTTCCGCTATCGGCT
GAATTTGATTGCGAGTGAGATATTTATGCCAGCCAGCCAGACGCAGACGCGCCGAGACAGAACTTAATGG
GCCCGCTAACAGCGCGATTTGCTGGTGACCCAATGCGACCAGATGCTCCACGCCCAGTCGCGTACCGTCT
TCATGGGAGAAAATAATACTGTTGATGGGTGTCTGGTCAGAGACATCAAGAAATAACGCCGGAACATTAG
TGCAGGCAGCTTCCACAGCAATGGCATCCTGGTCATCCAGCGGATAGTTAATGATCAGCCCACTGACGCG
TTGCGCGAGAAGATTGTGCACCGCCGCTTTACAGGCTTCGACGCCGCTTCGTTCTACCATCGACACCACC
ACGCTGGCACCCAGTTGATCGGCGCGAGATTTAATCGCCGCGACAATTTGCGACGGCGCGTGCAGGGCCA
GACTGGAGGTGGCAACGCCAATCAGCAACGACTGTTTGCCCGCCAGTTGTTGTGCCACGCGGTTGGGAAT
GTAATTCAGCTCCGCCATCGCCGCTTCCACTTTTTCCCGCGTTTTCGCAGAAACGTGGCTGGCCTGGTTC
ACCACGCGGGAAACGGTCTGATAAGAGACACCGGCATACTCTGCGACATCGTATAACGTTACTGGTTTCA
CATTCACCACCCTGAATTGACTCTCTTCCGGGCGCTATCATGCCATACCGCGAAAGGTTTTGCGCCATTC
GATGGTGTCCGGGATCTCGACGCTCTCCCTTATGCGACTCCTGCATTAGGAAGCAGCCCAGTAGTAGGTT
GAGGCCGTTGAGCACCGCCGCCGCAAGGAATGGTGCATGCAAGGAGATGGCGCCCAACAGTCCCCCGGCC
ACGGGGCCTGCCACCATACCCACGCCGAAACAAGCGCTCATGAGCCCGAAGTGGCGAGCCCGATCTTCCC
CATCGGTGATGTCGGCGATATAGGCGCCAGCAACCGCACCTGTGGCGCCGGTGATGCCGGCCACGATGCG
TCCGGCGTAGAGGATCGAGATCTCGATCCCGCGAAATTAATACGACTCACTATAGGGGAATTGTGAGCGG
ATAACAATTCCCCTCTAGAAATAATTTTGTTTAACTTTAAGAAGGAGATATACATATGATGAAAATCGAA
GAAGGTAAACTGGTAATCTGGATTAACGGCGATAAAGGCTATAACGGTCTCGCTGAAGTCGGTAAGAAAT
TCGAGAAAGATACCGGAATTAAAGTCACCGTTGAGCATCCGGATAAACTGGAAGAGAAATTCCCACAGGT
TGCGGCAACTGGCGATGGCCCTGACATTATCTTCTGGGCACACGACCGCTTTGGTGGCTACGCTCAATCT
GGCCTGTTGGCTGAAATCACCCCGGACAAAGCGTTCCAGGACAAGCTGTATCCGTTTACCTGGGATGCCG
TACGTTACAACGGCAAGCTGATTGCTTACCCGATCGCTGTTGAAGCGTTATCGCTGATTTATAACAAAGA
TCTGCTGCCGAACCCGCCAAAAACCTGGGAAGAGATCCCGGCGCTGGATAAAGAACTGAAAGCGAAAGGT
AAGAGCGCGCTGATGTTCAACCTGCAAGAACCGTACTTCACCTGGCCGCTGATTGCTGCTGACGGGGGTT
ATGCGTTCAAGTATGAAAACGGCAAGTACGACATTAAAGACGTGGGCGTGGATAACGCTGGCGCGAAAGC
GGGTCTGACCTTCCTGGTTGACCTGATTAAAAACAAACACATGAATGCAGACACCGATTACTCCATCGCA
GAAGCTGCCTTTAATAAAGGCGAAACAGCGATGACCATCAACGGCCCGTGGGCATGGTCCAACATCGACA
CCAGCAAAGTGAATTATGGTGTAACGGTACTGCCGACCTTCAAGGGTCAACCATCCAAACCGTTCGTTGG
CGTGCTGAGCGCAGGTATTAACGCCGCCAGTCCGAACAAAGAGCTGGCAAAAGAGTTCCTCGAAAACTAT
CTGCTGACTGATGAAGGTCTGGAAGCGGTTAATAAAGACAAACCGCTGGGTGCCGTAGCGCTGAAGTCTT
ACGAGGAAGAGTTGGTGAAAGATCCGCGTATTGCCGCCACTATGGAAAACGCCCAGAAAGGTGAAATCAT
GCCGAACATCCCGCAGATGTCCGCTTTCTGGTATGCCGTGCGTACTGCGGTGATCAACGCCGCCAGCGGT
CGTCAGACTGTCGATGAAGCCCTGAAAGACGCGCAGACCGGTGGGGGAGGGAGTGGCGGTGGTGGCAGCC
TTGAAGTCCTCTTTCAGGGGCCGTTGGAATCCAATCAATCCAATAACGGTGGCTCGGGTAATGCCGCTCT
GAATCGTGGTGGCCGCTACGTGCCGCCGCATCTGCGTGGTGGCGATGGTGGTGCAGCAGCAGCTGCATCT
GCTGGCGGTGATGACCGTCGCGGCGGTGCGGGCGGTGGCGGTTATCGTCGCGGCGGTGGCAATAGTGGTG
GCGGTGGCGGTGGCGGTTATGATCGTGGTTACAATGACAACCGTGATGACCGCGATAACCGTGGCGGTTC
CGGCGGTTACGGTCGTGATCGTAATTATGAAGACCGTGGTTACAACGGCGGTGGCGGTGGCGGTGGCAAT
CGTGGCTATAACAATAACCGTGGTGGCGGTGGCGGTGGCTACAATCGCCAGGATCGTGGTGACGGTGGCA
GCTCTAACTTTTCGCGCGGTGGCTATAATAACCGTGATGAAGGCAGCGACAACCGCGGTAGTGGCCGTTC
CTACAATAACGATCGTCGCGACAATGGTGGCGATGGCGAATTCGGTTCTAGTGGTGGTGGTGGTTCTGGT
GGTGGTGGTTCTAGTGGTGTGACAGGTTATAGACTTTTTGAAGAAATTCTAGGAGGAGGATCGGGAGGCT
CTGAATTCGGGAAGCTTATGGAATCCAATCAATCCAATAACGGTGGCTCGGGTAATGCCGCTCTGAATCG
TGGTGGCCGCTACGTGCCGCCGCATCTGCGTGGTGGCGATGGTGGTGCAGCAGCAGCTGCATCTGCTGGC
GGTGATGACCGTCGCGGCGGTGCGGGCGGTGGCGGTTATCGTCGCGGCGGTGGCAATAGTGGTGGCGGTG
GCGGTGGCGGTTATGATCGTGGTTACAATGACAACCGTGATGACCGCGATAACCGTGGCGGTTCCGGCGG
TTACGGTCGTGATCGTAATTATGAAGACCGTGGTTACAACGGCGGTGGCGGTGGCGGTGGCAATCGTGGC
TATAACAATAACCGTGGTGGCGGTGGCGGTGGCTACAATCGCCAGGATCGTGGTGACGGTGGCAGCTCTA
ACTTTTCGCGCGGTGGCTATAATAACCGTGATGAAGGCAGCGACAACCGCGGTAGTGGCCGTTCCTACAA
TAACGATCGTCGCGACAATGGTGGCGATGGC
Features (pLannotate 1.2.2; 19 found; start..end, strand, type, name):
      7..24      +  CDS            9xHis (fragment): 9xHis affinity tag
     34..83      +  CDS            SET1 (fragment): solubility-enhancement tag derived from T7 phage gene 10B
     91..138     +  terminator     T7 terminator: transcription terminator for bacteriophage T7 RNA polymerase
    175..603     +  rep_origin     f1 ori (sequence partly withheld): f1 bacteriophage origin of replication; arrow indicates direction of (+) strand synthesis
    679..736     +  promoter       AmpR promoter (fragment): bla
    745..1560    -  CDS            KanR: aminoglycoside phosphotransferase; aph(3')-Ia; confers resistance to kanamycin in bacteria or G418 (Geneticin®) in eukaryotes
   1713..2301    +  rep_origin     ori: high-copy-number ColE1/pMB1/pBR322/pUC origin of replication
   2495..2594    -  CDS            TcR (fragment): tetracycline efflux protein; tet; confers resistance to tetracycline
   2609..2630    -  protein_bind   CAP binding site: CAP binding activates transcription in the presence of cAMP. E. coli catabolite activator protein
   2643..3725    -  CDS            lacI: lac repressor; lacI; The lac repressor binds to the lac operator to inhibit transcription in E. coli. This inhibition can be relieved by adding lactose or isopropyl-β-D-thiogalactopyranoside (IPTG).
   3726..3803    -  promoter       lacI promoter: lacI
   3811..4090    -  CDS            TcR (fragment): tetracycline efflux protein; tet; confers resistance to tetracycline
   4112..4130    +  promoter       T7 promoter: promoter for bacteriophage T7 RNA polymerase
   4131..4155    +  protein_bind   lac operator: The lac repressor binds to the lac operator to inhibit transcription in E. coli. This inhibition can be relieved by adding lactose or isopropyl-β-D-thiogalactopyranoside (IPTG). lac repressor encoded by lacI
   4170..4192    +  RBS            RBS: efficient ribosome binding site from bacteriophage T7 gene 10 (Olins and Rangwala, 1989)
   4203..5302    +  CDS            MBP (fragment): maltose binding protein from E. coli; malE (mutated); This version of the gene does not encode a signal sequence, so MBP will remain in the cytosol.
   5334..5353    +  CDS            HRV 3C site (fragment): recognition and cleavage site for human rhinovirus 3C and PreScission proteases
   5358..5864    +  CDS            laf-1 (fragment): DDX3_CAEEL - Experimental evidence at protein level: Swiss-Prot protein existence level 1. Multifunctional ATP-dependent RNA helicase (PubMed:27546789). Plays a role in RNA remodeling, but is not required for RNA unwinding (PubMed:27546789). Binds to RNA in a concentration-dependent manner to stimulate annealing between two complementary strands of RNA (PubMed:26015579, PubMed:27546789). This process is also dependent upon ATP; ATP reduces binding to RNA and subsequently diminishes RNA annealing (PubMed:27546789). Involved in many cellular processes, which do not necessarily require its ATPase
   5982..6485    +  CDS            laf-1 (fragment): DDX3_CAEEL - Experimental evidence at protein level: Swiss-Prot protein existence level 1. Multifunctional ATP-dependent RNA helicase (PubMed:27546789). Plays a role in RNA remodeling, but is not required for RNA unwinding (PubMed:27546789). Binds to RNA in a concentration-dependent manner to stimulate annealing between two complementary strands of RNA (PubMed:26015579, PubMed:27546789). This process is also dependent upon ATP; ATP reduces binding to RNA and subsequently diminishes RNA annealing (PubMed:27546789). Involved in many cellular processes, which do not necessarily require its ATPase
