[The description below was written by a language model from this plasmid's Addgene catalogue record and pLannotate feature annotations shown in this document.]
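Description:
MBP-RGG-SmBit-RGG is a 6,485 bp bacterial expression plasmid built on the pBamUK backbone, a pET-style vector for T7-driven protein production in E. coli. It replicates from a high-copy ColE1/pUC-type origin, is selected with kanamycin through an aph(3')-Ia KanR gene, and also carries an f1 phage origin. Short fragments annotated as tetracycline resistance gene sequence are backbone remnants rather than a functional marker. A lacI gene with its own promoter supplies lac repressor, which acts on the lac operator placed immediately downstream of the T7 promoter, so expression is held off until induced with IPTG in a host that provides T7 RNA polymerase.

The synthetic open reading frame follows a T7 gene 10 ribosome binding site and begins with a signal-sequence-free maltose binding protein, which stays cytosolic and serves as a solubility and affinity handle. An annotated partial HRV 3C/PreScission protease site follows MBP, suggesting the tag can be cleaved off. After it come two copies of the RGG domain from C. elegans LAF-1, an intrinsically disordered region known to drive liquid-liquid phase separation. The roughly 120 bp gap between the two RGG annotations is not labelled in the feature table, but by the construct name it should hold SmBit, the small peptide fragment of split NanoLuc luciferase, plus linkers. Because the map is circular, the reading frame appears to continue across the sequence origin into a polyhistidine tag (annotated as a 9xHis fragment) ahead of the T7 terminator. According to the record, the protein is intended for recruiting one half of a split, light-emitting enzyme into model protein condensates, where complementation with a partner fragment would reconstitute luminescence.
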