Addgene plasmid #176644: MBP-RGG-SmBit-RGG
Purpose: SmBit fused to LAF-1 RGG domain with N-terminal MBP tag
Depositing lab: Daniel Hammer. Depositing organization: University of Pennsylvania. Publication: Incorporation and Assembly of a Light-Emitting Enzymatic Reaction into Model Protein Condensates. Guan M, Garabedian MV, Leutenegger M, Schuster BS, Good MC, Hammer DA. Biochemistry. 2021 Oct 14. doi: 10.1021/acs.biochem.1c00373. PubMed 34648259.
Backbone
  Vector backbone: pBamUK
  Vector type: Bacterial Expression
Growth in bacteria
  Bacterial resistance: Kanamycin, 50 μg/mL
  Growth temperature: 37°C
  Growth strain: DH5alpha
  Copy number: High Copy
Gene/Insert
  Gene/Insert name: MBP-RGG-SmBit-RGG
  Species: Synthetic
Terms and licenses: Academic/Nonprofit Terms; Industry Terms: Not Available to Industry
How to cite: MBP-RGG-SmBit-RGG was a gift from Daniel Hammer (Addgene plasmid # 176644 ; http://n2t.net/addgene:176644 ; RRID:Addgene_176644)
