>Addgene plasmid #176644 | MBP-RGG-SmBit-RGG | depositor partial sequence | sequence record 342252 | MBP-RGG-SmBit-RGG sequence 2310 bps
ATGAAAATCGAAGAAGGTAAACTGGTAATCTGGATTAACGGCGATAAAGGCTATAACGGTCTCGCTGAAG
TCGGTAAGAAATTCGAGAAAGATACCGGAATTAAAGTCACCGTTGAGCATCCGGATAAACTGGAAGAGAA
ATTCCCACAGGTTGCGGCAACTGGCGATGGCCCTGACATTATCTTCTGGGCACACGACCGCTTTGGTGGC
TACGCTCAATCTGGCCTGTTGGCTGAAATCACCCCGGACAAAGCGTTCCAGGACAAGCTGTATCCGTTTA
CCTGGGATGCCGTACGTTACAACGGCAAGCTGATTGCTTACCCGATCGCTGTTGAAGCGTTATCGCTGAT
TTATAACAAAGATCTGCTGCCGAACCCGCCAAAAACCTGGGAAGAGATCCCGGCGCTGGATAAAGAACTG
AAAGCGAAAGGTAAGAGCGCGCTGATGTTCAACCTGCAAGAACCGTACTTCACCTGGCCGCTGATTGCTG
CTGACGGGGGTTATGCGTTCAAGTATGAAAACGGCAAGTACGACATTAAAGACGTGGGCGTGGATAACGC
TGGCGCGAAAGCGGGTCTGACCTTCCTGGTTGACCTGATTAAAAACAAACACATGAATGCAGACACCGAT
TACTCCATCGCAGAAGCTGCCTTTAATAAAGGCGAAACAGCGATGACCATCAACGGCCCGTGGGCATGGT
CCAACATCGACACCAGCAAAGTGAATTATGGTGTAACGGTACTGCCGACCTTCAAGGGTCAACCATCCAA
ACCGTTCGTTGGCGTGCTGAGCGCAGGTATTAACGCCGCCAGTCCGAACAAAGAGCTGGCAAAAGAGTTC
CTCGAAAACTATCTGCTGACTGATGAAGGTCTGGAAGCGGTTAATAAAGACAAACCGCTGGGTGCCGTAG
CGCTGAAGTCTTACGAGGAAGAGTTGGTGAAAGATCCGCGTATTGCCGCCACTATGGAAAACGCCCAGAA
AGGTGAAATCATGCCGAACATCCCGCAGATGTCCGCTTTCTGGTATGCCGTGCGTACTGCGGTGATCAAC
GCCGCCAGCGGTCGTCAGACTGTCGATGAAGCCCTGAAAGACGCGCAGACCGGTGGGGGAGGGAGTGGCG
GTGGTGGCAGCCTTGAAGTCCTCTTTCAGGGGCCGTTGGAATCCAATCAATCCAATAACGGTGGCTCGGG
TAATGCCGCTCTGAATCGTGGTGGCCGCTACGTGCCGCCGCATCTGCGTGGTGGCGATGGTGGTGCAGCA
GCAGCTGCATCTGCTGGCGGTGATGACCGTCGCGGCGGTGCGGGCGGTGGCGGTTATCGTCGCGGCGGTG
GCAATAGTGGTGGCGGTGGCGGTGGCGGTTATGATCGTGGTTACAATGACAACCGTGATGACCGCGATAA
CCGTGGCGGTTCCGGCGGTTACGGTCGTGATCGTAATTATGAAGACCGTGGTTACAACGGCGGTGGCGGT
GGCGGTGGCAATCGTGGCTATAACAATAACCGTGGTGGCGGTGGCGGTGGCTACAATCGCCAGGATCGTG
GTGACGGTGGCAGCTCTAACTTTTCGCGCGGTGGCTATAATAACCGTGATGAAGGCAGCGACAACCGCGG
TAGTGGCCGTTCCTACAATAACGATCGTCGCGACAATGGTGGCGATGGCGAATTCGGTTCTAGTGGTGGT
GGTGGTTCTGGTGGTGGTGGTTCTAGTGGTGTGACAGGTTATAGACTTTTTGAAGAAATTCTAGGAGGAG
GATCGGGAGGCTCTGAATTCGGGAAGCTTATGGAATCCAATCAATCCAATAACGGTGGCTCGGGTAATGC
CGCTCTGAATCGTGGTGGCCGCTACGTGCCGCCGCATCTGCGTGGTGGCGATGGTGGTGCAGCAGCAGCT
GCATCTGCTGGCGGTGATGACCGTCGCGGCGGTGCGGGCGGTGGCGGTTATCGTCGCGGCGGTGGCAATA
GTGGTGGCGGTGGCGGTGGCGGTTATGATCGTGGTTACAATGACAACCGTGATGACCGCGATAACCGTGG
CGGTTCCGGCGGTTACGGTCGTGATCGTAATTATGAAGACCGTGGTTACAACGGCGGTGGCGGTGGCGGT
GGCAATCGTGGCTATAACAATAACCGTGGTGGCGGTGGCGGTGGCTACAATCGCCAGGATCGTGGTGACG
GTGGCAGCTCTAACTTTTCGCGCGGTGGCTATAATAACCGTGATGAAGGCAGCGACAACCGCGGTAGTGG
CCGTTCCTACAATAACGATCGTCGCGACAATGGTGGCGATGGCCTCGAGCACCACCACCACCACCACTGA
